>Addgene plasmid #185363 | pEBG-hOSR1-Flag-D164A | addgene full sequence | sequence record 363589 | Addgene NGS Result
GGAAGAGCGCCCAATACGCAAACCGCCTCTCCCCGCGCGTTGGCCGATTCATTAATGCAGCTGGCACGAC
AGGTTTCCCGACTGGAAAGCGGGCAGTGAGCGCAACGCAATTAATGTGAGTTAGCTCACTCATTAGGCAC
CCCAGGCTTTACACTTTATGCTTCCGGCTCGTATGTTGTGTGGAATTGTGAGCGGATAACAATTTCACAC
AGGAAACAGCTATGACCATGATTACGCCAAGCTTAATTCCCTCCCCAGCAGGCAGAAGTATGCAAAGCAT
GCATCTCAATTAGTCAGCAACCATAGTCCCGCCCCTAACTCCGCCCATCCCGCCCCTAACTCCGCCCAGT
TCCGCCCATTCTCCGCCCCATGGCTGACTAATTTTTTTTATTTATGCAGAGGCCGAGGCCGCCTCGGCCT
CTGAGCTATTCCAGAAGTAGTGAGGAGGCTTTTTTGGAGGCCTAGGCTTTTGCAAAAAGCTTTGCAAAGA
TGGATAAAGTTTTAAACAGAGAGGAATCTTTGCAGCTAATGGACCTTCTAGGTCTTGAAAGGAGTGGGAA
TTGGCTCCGGTGCCCGTCAGTGGGCAGAGCGCACATCGCCCACAGTCCCCGAGAAGTTGGGGGGAGGGGT
CGGCAATTGAACCGGTGCCTAGAGAAGGTGGCGCGGGGTAAACTGGGAAAGTGATGTCGTGTACTGGCTC
CGCCTTTTTCCCGAGGGTGGGGGAGAACCGTATATAAGTGCAGTAGTCGCCGTGAACGTTCTTTTTCGCA
ACGGGTTTGCCGCCAGAACACAGGTAAGTGCCGTGTGTGGTTCCCGCGGGCCTGGCCTCTTTACGGGTTA
TGGCCCTTGCGTGCCTTGAATTACTTCCACCTGGCTGCAGTACGTGATTCTTGATCCCGAGCTTCGGGTT
GGAAGTGGGTGGGAGAGTTCGAGGCCTTGCGCTTAAGGAGCCCCTTCGCCTCGTGCTTGAGTTGAGGCCT
GGCCTGGGCGCTGGGGCCGCCGCGTGCGAATCTGGTGGCACCTTCGCGCCTGTCTCGCTGCTTTCGATAA
GTCTCTAGCCATTTAAAATTTTTGATGACCTGCTGCGACGCTTTTTTTCTGGCAAGATAGTCTTGTAAAT
GCGGGCCAAGATCTGCACACTGGTATTTCGGTTTTTGGGGCCGCGGGCGGCGACGGGGCCCGTGCGTCCC
AGCGCACATGTTCGGCGAGGCGGGGCCTGCGAGCGCGGCCACCGAGAATCGGACGGGGGTAGTCTCAAGC
TGGCCGGCCTGCTCTGGTGCCTGGCCTCGCGCCGCCGTGTATCGCCCCGCCCTGGGCGGCAAGGCTGGCC
CGGTCGGCACCAGTTGCGTGAGCGGAAAGATGGCCGCTTCCCGGCCCTGCTGCAGGGAGCTCAAAATGGA
GGACGCGGCGCTCGGGAGAGCGGGCGGGTGAGTCACCCACACAAAGGAAAAGGGCCTTTCCGTCCTCAGC
CGTCGCTTCATGTGACTCCACGGAGTACCGGGCGCCGTCCAGGCACCTCGATTAGTTCTCGAGCTTTTGG
AGTACGTCGTCTTTAGGTTGGGGGGAGGGGTTTTATGCGATGGAGTTTCCCCACACTGAGTGGGTGGAGA
CTGAAGTTAGGCCAGCTTGGCACTTGATGTAATTCTCCTTGGAATTTGCCCTTTTTGAGTTTGGATCTTG
GTTCATTCTCAAGCCTCAGACAGTGGTTCAAAGTTTTTTTCTTCCATTTCAGGTGTCGTGAGGAATTCTC
TAGAGATCCCTCGACCTCGAGATCCATTGTGCTGGATCTACAATGGCCCCTATACTAGGTTATTGGAAAA
TTAAGGGCCTTGTGCAACCCACTCGACTTCTTTTGGAATATCTTGAAGAAAAATATGAAGAGCATTTGTA
TGAGCGCGATGAAGGTGATAAATGGCGAAACAAAAAGTTTGAATTGGGTTTGGAGTTTCCCAATCTTCCT
TATTATATTGATGGTGATGTTAAATTAACACAGTCTATGGCCATCATACGTTATATAGCTGACAAGCACA
ACATGTTGGGTGGTTGTCCAAAAGAGCGTGCAGAGATTTCAATGCTTGAAGGAGCGGTTTTGGATATTAG
ATACGGTGTTTCGAGAATTGCATATAGTAAAGACTTTGAAACTCTCAAAGTTGATTTTCTTAGCAAGCTA
CCTGAAATGCTGAAAATGTTCGAAGATCGTTTATGTCATAAAACATATTTAAATGGTGATCATGTAACCC
ATCCTGACTTCATGTTGTATGACGCTCTTGATGTTGTTTTATACATGGACCCAATGTGCCTGGATGCGTT
CCCAAAATTAGTTTGTTTTAAAAAACGTATTGAAGCTATCCCACAAATTGATAAGTACTTGAAATCCAGC
AAGTATATAGCATGGCCTTTGCAGGGCTGGCAAGCCACGTTTGGTGGTGGCGACCATCCTCCAAAATCGG
ATCTGGTTCCGCGTGGATCTCTGGAAGTTCTGTTCCAGGGGCCCCTGGGATCCACTAGTGGTACCATGTC
CGAGGACTCGAGCGCCCTGCCCTGGTCCATCAACAGGGACGATTACGAGCTGCAGGAGGTGATCGGGAGT
GGAGCAACTGCTGTAGTCCAAGCAGCTTATTGTGCCCCTAAAAAGGAGAAAGTGGCAATCAAACGGATAA
ACCTTGAGAAATGTCAAACTAGCATGGATGAACTCCTGAAAGAAATTCAAGCCATGAGTCAATGCCATCA
TCCTAATATTGTATCTTACTACACATCTTTTGTGGTAAAAGATGAGCTGTGGCTTGTCATGAAGCTGCTA
AGTGGAGGTTCTGTTCTGGATATTATTAAGCACATTGTGGCAAAAGGGGAACACAAAAGTGGAGTCCTAG
ATGAATCTACCATTGCTACGATACTCCGAGAAGTACTGGAAGGGCTGGAATATCTGCATAAAAATGGACA
GATCCACAGAGATGTGAAAGCTGGAAACATTCTTCTTGGAGAAGATGGCTCAGTACAGATTGCAGCCTTT
GGGGTTAGTGCTTTTTTAGCAACTGGTGGTGATATTACCCGAAATAAAGTGAGAAAGACCTTTGTTGGCA
CCCCTTGTTGGATGGCACCTGAAGTTATGGAACAGGTCCGTGGTTATGATTTCAAAGCTGATATTTGGAG
TTTTGGAATTACAGCAATTGAATTGGCTACAGGGGCGGCTCCTTATCATAAATATCCACCAATGAAGGTT
TTAATGCTGACACTGCAGAACGATCCTCCTTCTTTGGAAACTGGTGTTCAAGATAAAGAAATGCTGAAAA
AATATGGAAAATCATTTAGAAAAATGATTTCATTGTGCCTTCAAAAAGATCCAGAAAAAAGACCAACAGC
AGCAGAACTATTAAGGCACAAATTTTTCCAGAAAGCAAAGAATAAAGAATTTCTTCAAGAAAAAACATTG
CAGAGAGCACCAACCATTTCTGAAAGAGCAAAAAAGGTTCGGAGAGTACCAGGTTCCAGTGGGCGTCTTC
ATAAGACAGAGGATGGAGGCTGGGAGTGGAGTGATGATGAATTTGATGAAGAAAGTGAGGAAGGGAAAGC
AGCAATTTCACAACTCAGGTCTCCCCGAGTGAAAGAATCAATATCAAATTCTGAGCTCTTTCCAACAACT
GATCCTGTGGGTACTTTGCTCCAAGTTCCAGAACAGATCTCTGCTCATCTACCTCAGCCAGCTGGGCAGA
TTGCTACACAGCCAACTCAAGTCTCTCTCCCACCCACCGCAGAGCCAGCAAAAACAGCTCAGGCTTTGTC
TTCAGGATCAGGTTCACAAGAAACCAAGATCCCAATCAGTCTAGTACTAAGATTAAGGAATTCCAAAAAA
GAACTAAATGATATTCGATTTGAATTTACTCCTGGGAGAGATACAGCAGAGGGTGTCTCTCAGGAACTCA
TTTCTGCTGGCCTGGTCGACGGAAGGGATTTAGTAATAGTGGCAGCTAATTTGCAGAAAATTGTGGAAGA
ACCTCAGTCAAATCGATCTGTCACTTTCAAACTGGCATCTGGTGTCGAAGGCTCAGATATTCCTGATGAT
GGTAAACTGATAGGATTTGCCCAGCTCAGCATCAGCGGAGGAGATTACAAGGATGACGATGACAAGTAGG
CGGCCGCGACTCTAGAGTGAGGGTCCCCACCTGGGACCCTTGAGAGTATCAGGTCTCCCACGTGGGAGAC
AAGAAATCCCTGTTTAATATTTAAACAGCAGTGTTCCCCATCTGGGTCCTTGCACCCCTCACTCTGGCCT
CAGCCGACTGCACAGCGGCCCCTGCATCCCCTTGGCTGTGAGGCCCCTGGACAAGCAGAGGTGGCCAGAG
CTGGGAGGCATGGCCCTGGGGTCCCACGAATTTGCTGGGGAATCTCGTTTTTCTTCTTAAGACTTTTGGG
ACATGGTTTGACTCCCGAACATCACCGACGTGTCTCCTGTTTTTCTGGGTGGCCTCGGGACACCTGCCCT
GCCCCCACGAGGGTCAGGACTGTGACTCTTTTTAGGGCCAGGCAGGTGCCTGGACATTTGCCTTGCTGGA
CGGGGACTGGGGATGTGGGAGGGAGCAGACAGGAGGAATCATGTCAGGCCTGTGTGTGAAAGGAAGCTCC
ACTGTCACCCTCCACCTCTTCACCCCCCACTCACCAGTGTCCCCTCCACTGTCACATTGTAACTGAACTT
CAGGATAATAAAGTGTTTGCCTCCAAAAAAAAAAAAAAAAAAAAAAAAAAAAAAAAAAAAAAAAAAAAAA
AAAAAAAAAAAAAAAAAAAAAAAAAAAAAAAAAAAAAAAAAAAAACCGAATTCACTGGCCGTCGTTTTAC
AACGTCGTGACTGGGAAAACCCTGGCGTTACCCAACTTAATCGCCTTGCAGCACATCCCCCTTTCGCCAG
CTGGCGTAATAGCGAAGAGGCCCGCACCGATCGCCCTTCCCAACAGTTGCGCAGCCTGAATGGCGAATGG
CGCCTGATGCGGTATTTTCTCCTTACGCATCTGTGCGGTATTTCACACCGCATA
[95 nt withheld, positions 5025-5119]
T
[46 nt withheld, positions 5121-5166]
C
[141 nt withheld, positions 5168-5308]
CCTTTGACGTTGGAGTCCACGTTCTTT
[37 nt withheld, positions 5336-5372]
ACTCTATCTCGGGCTATTCTTTTGATTTATAAGGGATTTTGCCGATTTCGGTCTATTGGTTAAAAAATGA
GCTGATTTAACAAAAATTTAACGCGAATTTTAACAAAATATTAACGTTTACAATTTTATGGTGCACTCTC
AGTACAATCTGCTCTGATGCCGCATAGTTAAGCCAGCCCCGACACCCGCCAACACCCGCTGACGCGCCCT
GACGGGCTTGTCTGCTCCCGGCATCCGCTTACAGACAAGCTGTGACCGTCTCCGGGAGCTGCATGTGTCA
GAGGTTTTCACCGTCATCACCGAAACGCGCGAGACGAAAGGGCCTCGTGATACGCCTATTTTTATAGGTT
AATGTCATGATAATAATGGTTTCTTAGACGTCAGGTGGCACTTTTCGGGGAAATGTGCGCGGAACCCCTA
TTTGTTTATTTTTCTAAATACATTCAAATATGTATCCGCTCATGAGACAATAACCCTGATAAATGCTTCA
ATAATATTGAAAAAGGAAGAGTATGAGTATTCAACATTTCCGTGTCGCCCTTATTCCCTTTTTTGCGGCA
TTTTGCCTTCCTGTTTTTGCTCACCCAGAAACGCTGGTGAAAGTAAAAGATGCTGAAGATCAGTTGGGTG
CACGAGTGGGTTACATCGAACTGGATCTCAACAGCGGTAAGATCCTTGAGAGTTTTCGCCCCGAAGAACG
TTTTCCAATGATGAGCACTTTTAAAGTTCTGCTATGTGGCGCGGTATTATCCCGTATTGACGCCGGGCAA
GAGCAACTCGGTCGCCGCATACACTATTCTCAGAATGACTTGGTTGAGTACTCACCAGTCACAGAAAAGC
ATCTTACGGATGGCATGACAGTAAGAGAATTATGCAGTGCTGCCATAACCATGAGTGATAACACTGCGGC
CAACTTACTTCTGACAACGATCGGAGGACCGAAGGAGCTAACCGCTTTTTTGCACAACATGGGGGATCAT
GTAACTCGCCTTGATCGTTGGGAACCGGAGCTGAATGAAGCCATACCAAACGACGAGCGTGACACCACGA
TGCCTGTAGCAATGGCAACAACGTTGCGCAAACTATTAACTGGCGAACTACTTACTCTAGCTTCCCGGCA
ACAATTAATAGACTGGATGGAGGCGGATAAAGTTGCAGGACCACTTCTGCGCTCGGCCCTTCCGGCTGGC
TGGTTTATTGCTGATAAATCTGGAGCCGGTGAGCGTGGGTCTCGCGGTATCATTGCAGCACTGGGGCCAG
ATGGTAAGCCCTCCCGTATCGTAGTTATCTACACGACGGGGAGTCAGGCAACTATGGATGAACGAAATAG
ACAGATCGCTGAGATAGGTGCCTCACTGATTAAGCATTGGTAACTGTCAGACCAAGTTTACTCATATATA
CTTTAGATTGATTTAAAACTTCATTTTTAATTTAAAAGGATCTAGGTGAAGATCCTTTTTGATAATCTCA
TGACCAAAATCCCTTAACGTGAGTTTTCGTTCCACTGAGCGTCAGACCCCGTAGAAAAGATCAAAGGATC
TTCTTGAGATCCTTTTTTTCTGCGCGTAATCTGCTGCTTGCAAACAAAAAAACCACCGCTACCAGCGGTG
GTTTGTTTGCCGGATCAAGAGCTACCAACTCTTTTTCCGAAGGTAACTGGCTTCAGCAGAGCGCAGATAC
CAAATACTGTTCTTCTAGTGTAGCCGTAGTTAGGCCACCACTTCAAGAACTCTGTAGCACCGCCTACATA
CCTCGCTCTGCTAATCCTGTTACCAGTGGCTGCTGCCAGTGGCGATAAGTCGTGTCTTACCGGGTTGGAC
TCAAGACGATAGTTACCGGATAAGGCGCAGCGGTCGGGCTGAACGGGGGGTTCGTGCACACAGCCCAGCT
TGGAGCGAACGACCTACACCGAACTGAGATACCTACAGCGTGAGCTATGAGAAAGCGCCACGCTTCCCGA
AGGGAGAAAGGCGGACAGGTATCCGGTAAGCGGCAGGGTCGGAACAGGAGAGCGCACGAGGGAGCTTCCA
GGGGGAAACGCCTGGTATCTTTATAGTCCTGTCGGGTTTCGCCACCTCTGACTTGAGCGTCGATTTTTGT
GATGCTCGTCAGGGGGGCGGAGCCTATGGAAAAACGCCAGCAACGCGGCCTTTTTACGGTTCCTGGCCTT
TTGCTGGCCTTTTGCTCACATGTTCTTTCCTGCGTTATCCCCTGATTCTGTGGATAACCGTATTACCGCC
TTTGAGTGAGCTGATACCGCTCGCCGCAGCCGAACGACCGAGCGCAGCGAGTCAGTGAGCGAGGAAGC
Features (pLannotate 1.2.2; 19 found; start..end, strand, type, name):
      7..99      +  CDS            lacI (fragment): lac repressor; lacI; The lac repressor binds to the lac operator to inhibit transcription in E. coli. This inhibition can be relieved by adding lactose or isopropyl-β-D-thiogalactopyranoside (IPTG).
    112..133     +  protein_bind   CAP binding site: CAP binding activates transcription in the presence of cAMP. E. coli catabolite activator protein
    148..178     +  promoter       lac promoter: promoter for the E. coli lac operon
    186..202     +  protein_bind   lac operator: The lac repressor binds to the lac operator to inhibit transcription in E. coli. This inhibition can be relieved by adding lactose or isopropyl-β-D-thiogalactopyranoside (IPTG). lac repressor encoded by lacI
    258..468     +  promoter       SV40 promoter: SV40 early promoter
    490..556     +  CDS            small t antigen (fragment): SV40 (simian virus 40) small t antigen
    563..1741    +  promoter       EF-1α promoter: strong constitutive promoter for human elongation factor EF-1α
   1797..2447    +  CDS            GST: glutathione S-transferase from Schistosoma japonicum
   2516..4096    +  CDS            OXSR1: OXSR1_HUMAN - Also known as KIAA1101 From Homo sapiens (Human).
   4103..4126    +  CDS            FLAG: FLAG® epitope tag, followed by an enterokinase cleavage site
   4146..4238    +  ncRNA          G-CSF SLDE: Accession: RF00183 - G-CSF factor stem-loop destabilising element (SLDE)
   4810..4967    +  CDS            lacZα (fragment): LacZα fragment of β-galactosidase; lacZ fragment
   4973..5024    -  misc_feature   bom (fragment): basis of mobility region from pBR322
   5043..5498    +  rep_origin     f1 ori (sequence partly withheld): f1 bacteriophage origin of replication; arrow indicates direction of (+) strand synthesis
   5499..5548    -  misc_feature   bom (fragment): basis of mobility region from pBR322
   5650..5685    -  CDS            rop (fragment): Rop protein, which maintains plasmids at low copy number; rop
   5780..5884    +  promoter       AmpR promoter: bla
   5885..6745    +  CDS            AmpR: β-lactamase; bla; confers resistance to ampicillin, carbenicillin, and related antibiotics
   6916..7504    +  rep_origin     ori: high-copy-number ColE1/pMB1/pBR322/pUC origin of replication
