[The description below was written by a language model from this plasmid's Addgene catalogue record and pLannotate feature annotations shown in this document.]
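Description:
pEBG-hOSR1-Flag-D164A is a 7,680-nt mammalian expression plasmid built on the pEBG backbone for producing human OSR1 (gene symbol OXSR1, oxidative stress-responsive kinase 1) as a doubly tagged fusion protein. The 1,581-bp human OXSR1 coding sequence was placed between KpnI and NotI sites, downstream of and in frame with Schistosoma japonicum glutathione S-transferase, and is followed directly by a FLAG epitope. The encoded product is therefore GST-OSR1-FLAG. Transcription is driven by the strong constitutive human EF-1α promoter. A stem-loop destabilising element from the G-CSF transcript is annotated just 3′ of the FLAG tag, which suggests that the 3′ untranslated region derives from G-CSF. No polyadenylation signal is separately annotated. An SV40 early promoter segment and a small t antigen fragment lie upstream of the EF-1α promoter as backbone remnants.

The plasmid name, stated purpose and depositor comments all identify the insert as the D164A kinase-dead mutant, although the catalogue mutation field reads "WT". The feature table does not resolve this point, so the substitution should be confirmed against the sequence. For propagation in E. coli the plasmid has a high-copy ColE1/pUC-type origin and an ampicillin resistance gene (β-lactamase) under its own promoter. An f1 origin and fragments of lacI, lacZα, bom and rop, along with lac promoter/operator elements, are left over from earlier cloning vectors. No mammalian selection marker is annotated, which fits transient transfection.

The construct is suited to expressing catalytically inactive OSR1 in mammalian cells, for example as a negative control alongside the wild-type kinase. The GST moiety allows glutathione-affinity pulldown, and the FLAG tag allows immunodetection or immunoprecipitation.
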