Addgene plasmid #185363: pEBG-hOSR1-Flag-D164A
Purpose: For mammalian expression of human GST-OSR1-Flag-D164A (kinase-dead)
Depositing lab: Ayaz Najafov. Depositing organization: University of Texas Southwestern Medical Center.
Backbone
  Vector backbone: pEBG
  Vector type: Mammalian Expression
Growth in bacteria
  Bacterial resistance: Ampicillin, 100 μg/mL
  Growth temperature: 37°C
  Growth strain: DH5alpha
  Copy number: High Copy
Gene/Insert
  Gene/Insert name: OXSR1
  Species: H. sapiens (human)
  Insert size (bp): 1581
  Mutation: WT
  Entrez Gene: OXSR1 (a.k.a. OSR1)
  Tag / fusion protein: GST (N terminal on insert); Flag (C terminal on insert)
  Cloning method: Restriction Enzyme; 5′ cloning site KpnI (unknown if destroyed); 3′ cloning site NotI (unknown if destroyed)
Terms and licenses: Academic/Nonprofit Terms; Industry Terms: Not Available to Industry
Depositor comments: kinase-dead OSR1
How to cite: pEBG-hOSR1-Flag-D164A was a gift from Ayaz Najafov (Addgene plasmid # 185363 ; http://n2t.net/addgene:185363 ; RRID:Addgene_185363)
